Addgene plasmid #112212: pAAV-CAG-NLS-DNMT3A-L-N-spC9-N-intein-hGH
Purpose: Targeted DNA methylation
Depositing lab: Xingxu Huang. Publication: Locus-specific DNA methylation of Mecp2 promoter leads to autism-like phenotypes in mice. Lu Z, Liu Z, Mao W, Wang X, Zheng X, Chen S, Cao B, Huang S, Zhang X, Zhou T, Zhang Y, Huang X, Sun Q, Li JD. Cell Death Dis. 2020 Feb 3;11(2):85. doi: 10.1038/s41419-020-2290-x. PubMed 32015323.
Backbone
  Vector backbone: pAAV
  Vector type: AAV
Growth in bacteria
  Bacterial resistance: Ampicillin, 100 μg/mL
  Growth temperature: 37°C
  Growth strain: NEB Stable
  Copy number: High Copy
Gene/Insert
  Gene/Insert name: N-terminus of dCas9 and DNMT3A
  Species: H. sapiens (human)
  Mutation: H840A,N863A
  Entrez Gene: DNMT3A (a.k.a. DNMT3A2, HESJAS, M.HsaIIIA, TBRS)
  Cloning method: Gibson Cloning
Terms and licenses: Academic/Nonprofit Terms; Industry Terms: Not Available to Industry
How to cite: pAAV-CAG-NLS-DNMT3A-L-N-spC9-N-intein-hGH was a gift from Xingxu Huang (Addgene plasmid # 112212 ; http://n2t.net/addgene:112212 ; RRID:Addgene_112212)
