[The description below was written by a language model from this plasmid's Addgene catalogue record and pLannotate feature annotations shown in this document.]
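Description:
pAAV-CAG-NLS-DNMT3A-L-N-spC9-N-intein-hGH is an AAV transfer plasmid built on a pAAV backbone and carries the first half of a split, intein-reconstituted dCas9–DNMT3A methylation effector. It is maintained in bacteria through a high-copy ColE1/pUC-type origin with ampicillin selection (AmpR under its own bla promoter). The backbone also contains an f1/M13 phage origin and short remnants of the pBR322 bom and rop regions. The expression cassette sits between AAV2 inverted terminal repeats, which allow it to be packaged into recombinant AAV. The downstream ITR is annotated in full, whereas only short fragments of the upstream ITR were detected. This may reflect annotation or sequencing difficulty in this repeat.

Expression is driven by a compact CAG-type promoter made of a CMV enhancer fragment, the chicken β-actin promoter and fragments of hybrid/chimeric introns, and is terminated by the human growth hormone polyadenylation signal. The single open reading frame encodes, as the name indicates, a nuclear localization signal, the catalytic domain of human DNMT3A and a linker. These are followed by the N-terminal portion of Streptococcus pyogenes Cas9 and an N-terminal split-intein fragment, annotated by similarity to Synechocystis DnaE. Splitting Cas9 keeps each half within the AAV packaging limit. When this half is co-delivered with a complementary construct carrying the C-intein and C-terminal Cas9 half (not part of this record), protein trans-splicing should rebuild the full-length fusion. The catalogue lists H840A and N863A as mutations, but these positions would lie outside the N-terminal fragment annotated here, so they probably describe the overall dCas9 design.

The stated purpose is targeted DNA methylation, and the associated work concerned locus-specific methylation of the Mecp2 promoter in mice. The depositor and sequenced records differ by only a few bases and share the same feature layout.
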