Features (pLannotate 1.2.2; 18 found; start..end, strand, type, name):
     12..39      +  repeat_region  AAV2 ITR (fragment): inverted terminal repeat of adeno-associated virus serotype 2 inverted
     68..95      +  repeat_region  AAV2 ITR (fragment): inverted terminal repeat of adeno-associated virus serotype 2 inverted
    149..396     +  enhancer       CMV enhancer (fragment): human cytomegalovirus immediate early enhancer
    398..675     +  promoter       chicken β-actin promoter: No description available
    676..812     +  intron         hybrid intron (fragment): hybrid between chicken β-actin (CBA) and minute virus of mice (MMV) introns (Gray et al., 2011)
    901..1031    +  intron         chimeric intron (fragment): chimera between introns from chicken β-actin and rabbit β-globin
   1126..1983    +  CDS            DNMT3A catalytic domain (fragment): catalytic domain of DNA methyltransferase 3A
   2059..3747    +  CDS            Cas9(N): N-terminal portion of Streptococcus pyogenes Cas9 (Zetsche et al., 2015)
   3748..4047    +  CDS            dnaE-N (fragment): DPO3A_SYNY3 - Experimental evidence at protein level: Swiss-Prot protein existence level 1. DNA polymerase III is a complex, multichain enzyme responsible for most of the replicative synthesis in bacteria. This DNA polymerase also exhibits 3' to 5' exonuclease activity. The alpha chain is the DNA polymerase (By similarity). From Synechocystis sp. (strain PCC 6803 / Kazusa).
   4066..4528    +  polyA_signal   hGH poly(A) signal: human growth hormone polyadenylation signal
   4537..4677    +  repeat_region  AAV2 ITR: inverted terminal repeat of adeno-associated virus serotype 2 inverted
   4682..4733    -  misc_feature   bom (fragment): basis of mobility region from pBR322
   4752..5132    +  rep_origin     M13 ori (sequence partly withheld): M13 bacteriophage origin of replication; arrow indicates direction of (+) strand synthesis
   5208..5257    -  misc_feature   bom (fragment): basis of mobility region from pBR322
   5359..5394    -  CDS            rop (fragment): Rop protein, which maintains plasmids at low copy number; rop
   5489..5593    +  promoter       AmpR promoter: bla
   5594..6454    +  CDS            AmpR: β-lactamase; bla; confers resistance to ampicillin, carbenicillin, and related antibiotics
   6625..7213    +  rep_origin     ori: high-copy-number ColE1/pMB1/pBR322/pUC origin of replication
>Addgene plasmid #112212 | pAAV-CAG-NLS-DNMT3A-L-N-spC9-N-intein-hGH | depositor full sequence | sequence record 211341 | pAAV-CAG-NLS-DNMT3A-L-N-spC9-N-intein-hGH sequence 7274 bps
CCTGCAGGCAGCTGCGCGCTCGCTCGCTCACTGAGGCCGCCCGGGCGTCGGGCGACCTTTGGTCGCCCGG
CCTCAGTGAGCGAGCGAGCGCGCAGAGAGGGAGTGGCCAACTCCATCACTAGGGGTTCCTGCGGCCTCTA
GAAAGCTTCATTGACGTCAATAATGACGTATGTTCCCATAGTAACGCCAATAGGGACTTTCCATTGACGT
CAATGGGTGGAGTATTTACGGTAAACTGCCCACTTGGCAGTACATCAAGTGTATCATATGCCAAGTACGC
CCCCTATTGACGTCAATGACGGTAAATGGCCCGCCTGGCATTATGCCCAGTACATGACCTTATGGGACTT
TCCTACTTGGCAGTACATCTACGTATTAGTCATCGCTATTACCATGGTCGAGGTGAGCCCCACGTTCTGC
TTCACTCTCCCCATCTCCCCCCCCTCCCCACCCCCAATTTTGTATTTATTTATTTTTTAATTATTTTGTG
CAGCGATGGGGGCGGGGGGGGGGGGGGGGCGCGCGCCAGGCGGGGCGGGGCGGGGCGAGGGGCGGGGCGG
GGCGAGGCGGAGAGGTGCGGCGGCAGCCAATCAGAGCGGCGCGCTCCGAAAGTTTCCTTTTATGGCGAGG
CGGCGGCGGCGGCGGCCCTATAAAAAGCGAAGCGCGCGGCGGGCGGGAGTCGCTGCGACGCTGCCTTCGC
CCCGTGCCCCGCTCCGCCGCCGCCTCGCGCCGCCCGCCCCGGCTCTGACTGACCGCGTTACTCCCACAGG
TGAGCGGGCGGGACGGCCCTTCTCCTCCGGGCTGTAATTAGCGCTTGGTTTAATGACGGCTTGTTTCTTT
TCTGTGGCTGCGTGAAAGCCTTGAGGGGCTCCGGGAGGGCCCTTTGTGCGGGGGGAGCGGCTCGGGGCTG
TCCGCGGGGGGACGGCTGCCTTCGGGGGGGACGGGGCAGGGCGGGGTTCGGCTTCTGGCGTGTGACCGGC
GGCTCTAGAGCCTCTGCTAACCATGTTCATGCCTTCTTCTTTTTCCTACAGCTCCTGGGCAACGTGCTGG
TTATTGTGCTGTCTCATCATTTTGGCAAAGAATTACCGGTCCACCATGCCGAAGAAAAAGCGCAAGGTCG
GTTCTCCAGCTGAGAAGAGGAAGCCCATCCGGGTGCTGTCTCTCTTTGATGGAATCGCTACAGGGCTCCT
GGTGCTGAAGGACTTGGGCATTCAGGTGGACCGCTACATTGCCTCGGAGGTGTGTGAGGACTCCATCACG
GTGGGCATGGTGCGGCACCAGGGGAAGATCATGTACGTCGGGGACGTCCGCAGCGTCACACAGAAGCATA
TCCAGGAGTGGGGCCCATTCGATCTGGTGATTGGGGGCAGTCCCTGCAATGACCTCTCCATCGTCAACCC
TGCTCGCAAGGGCCTCTACGAGGGCACTGGCCGGCTCTTCTTTGAGTTCTACCGCCTCCTGCATGATGCG
CGGCCCAAGGAGGGAGATGATCGCCCCTTCTTCTGGCTCTTTGAGAATGTGGTGGCCATGGGCGTTAGTG
ACAAGAGGGACATCTCGCGATTTCTCGAGTCCAACCCTGTGATGATTGATGCCAAAGAAGTGTCAGCTGC
ACACAGGGCCCGCTACTTCTGGGGTAACCTTCCCGGTATGAACAGGCCGTTGGCATCCACTGTGAATGAT
AAGCTGGAGCTGCAGGAGTGTCTGGAGCATGGCAGGATAGCCAAGTTCAGCAAAGTGAGGACCATTACTA
CGAGGTCAAACTCCATAAAGCAGGGCAAAGACCAGCATTTTCCTGTCTTCATGAATGAGAAAGAGGACAT
CTTATGGTGCACTGAAATGGAAAGGGTATTTGGTTTCCCAGTCCACTATACTGACGTCTCCAACATGAGC
CGCTTGGCGAGGCAGAGACTGCTGGGCCGGTCATGGAGCGTGCCAGTCATCCGCCACCTCTTCGCTCCGC
TGAAGGAGTATTTTGCGTGTGTGAGCGGCAGCGAGACCCCCGGTACCAGCGAGAGCGCCACCCCCGAGAG
CGACAAGAAATACTCTATTGGACTGGCTATCGGGACAAACTCCGTTGGCTGGGCCGTCATAACCGACGAG
TATAAGGTGCCAAGCAAGAAATTCAAGGTGCTGGGTAATACTGACCGCCATTCAATCAAGAAGAACCTGA
TCGGAGCACTCCTCTTCGACTCCGGTGAAACCGCTGAAGCTACTCGGCTGAAGCGGACCGCAAGGCGGAG
ATACACCCGCCGCAAGAATCGGATATGTTATCTGCAAGAGATCTTCAGCAACGAGATGGCCAAGGTGGAC
GACAGCTTCTTCCACAGACTGGAAGAGTCCTTCCTGGTGGAAGAGGATAAGAAGCACGAGCGGCACCCCA
TCTTCGGCAACATCGTGGACGAGGTGGCCTACCACGAGAAGTACCCCACCATCTACCACCTGAGAAAGAA
ACTGGTGGACAGCACCGACAAGGCCGACCTGCGGCTGATCTATCTGGCCCTGGCCCACATGATCAAGTTC
CGGGGCCACTTCCTGATCGAGGGCGACCTGAACCCCGACAACAGCGACGTGGACAAGCTGTTCATCCAGC
TGGTGCAGACCTACAACCAGCTGTTCGAGGAAAACCCCATCAACGCCAGCGGCGTGGACGCCAAGGCCAT
CCTGTCTGCCAGACTGAGCAAGAGCAGACGGCTGGAAAATCTGATCGCCCAGCTGCCCGGCGAGAAGAAG
AATGGCCTGTTCGGAAACCTGATTGCCCTGAGCCTGGGCCTGACCCCCAACTTCAAGAGCAACTTCGACC
TGGCCGAGGATGCCAAACTGCAGCTGAGCAAGGACACCTACGACGACGACCTGGACAACCTGCTGGCCCA
GATCGGCGACCAGTACGCCGACCTGTTTCTGGCCGCCAAGAACCTGTCCGACGCCATCCTGCTGAGCGAC
ATCCTGAGAGTGAACACCGAGATCACCAAGGCCCCCCTGAGCGCCTCTATGATCAAGAGATACGACGAGC
ACCACCAGGACCTGACCCTGCTGAAAGCTCTCGTGCGGCAGCAGCTGCCTGAGAAGTACAAAGAGATTTT
CTTCGACCAGAGCAAGAACGGCTACGCCGGCTACATTGACGGCGGAGCCAGCCAGGAAGAGTTCTACAAG
TTCATCAAGCCCATCCTGGAAAAGATGGACGGCACCGAGGAACTGCTCGTGAAGCTGAACAGAGAGGACC
TGCTGCGGAAGCAGCGGACCTTCGACAACGGCAGCATCCCCCACCAGATCCACCTGGGAGAGCTGCACGC
CATTCTGCGGCGGCAGGAAGATTTTTACCCATTCCTGAAGGACAACCGGGAAAAGATCGAGAAGATCCTG
ACCTTCCGCATCCCCTACTACGTGGGCCCTCTGGCCAGGGGAAACAGCAGATTCGCCTGGATGACCAGAA
AGAGCGAGGAAACCATCACCCCCTGGAACTTCGAGGAAGTGGTGGACAAGGGCGCTTCCGCCCAGAGCTT
CATCGAGCGGATGACCAACTTCGATAAGAACCTGCCCAACGAGAAGGTGCTGCCCAAGCACAGCCTGCTG
TACGAGTACTTCACCGTGTATAACGAGCTGACCAAAGTGAAATACGTGACCGAGGGAATGAGAAAGCCCG
CCTTCCTGAGCGGCGAGCAGAAAAAGGCCATCGTGGACCTGCTGTTCAAGACCAACCGGAAAGTGACCGT
GAAGCAGCTGAAAGAGGACTACTTCAAGAAAATCGAGTGCCTGTCTTATGAGACAGAGATCCTCACGGTT
GAATATGGTTTGCTCCCGATCGGAAAGATTGTAGAGAAGAGGATCGAGTGTACTGTCTATTCCGTTGATA
ACAACGGTAACATCTATACTCAGCCTGTTGCTCAATGGCATGACAGGGGCGAGCAGGAAGTATTCGAATA
CTGCCTCGAAGATGGGAGTCTGATCCGGGCGACAAAGGACCATAAGTTTATGACAGTTGACGGCCAAATG
CTCCCCATCGACGAGATATTTGAAAGAGAACTTGATTTGATGCGAGTTGACAACCTGCCTAATTAAGAAT
TCTACGGGTGGCATCCCTGTGACCCCTCCCCAGTGCCTCTCCTGGCCCTGGAAGTTGCCACTCCAGTGCC
CACCAGCCTTGTCCTAATAAAATTAAGTTGCATCATTTTGTCTGACTAGGTGTCCTTCTATAATATTATG
GGGTGGAGGGGGGTGGTATGGAGCAAGGGGCAAGTTGGGAAGACAACCTGTAGGGCCTGCGGGGTCTATT
GGGAACCAAGCTGGAGTGCAGTGGCACAATCTTGGCTCACTGCAATCTCCGCCTCCTGGGTTCAAGCGAT
TCTCCTGCCTCAGCCTCCCGAGTTGTTGGGATTCCAGGCATGCATGACCAGGCTCAGCTAATTTTTGTTT
TTTTGGTAGAGACGGGGTTTCACCATATTGGCCAGGCTGGTCTCCAACTCCTAATCTCAGGTGATCTACC
CACCTTGGCCTCCCAAATTGCTGGGATTACAGGCGTGAACCACTGCTCGCGGCCGCAGGAACCCCTAGTG
ATGGAGTTGGCCACTCCCTCTCTGCGCGCTCGCTCGCTCACTGAGGCCGGGCGACCAAAGGTCGCCCGAC
GCCCGGGCTTTGCCCGGGCGGCCTCAGTGAGCGAGCGAGCGCGCAGCTGCCTGCAGGGGCGCCTGATGCG
GTATTTTCTCCTTACGCATCTGTGCGGTATTTCACACCGCATA
[142 nt withheld, positions 4734-4875]
C
[141 nt withheld, positions 4877-5017]
CCTTTGACGTTGGAGTCCACGTTCTTT
[37 nt withheld, positions 5045-5081]
ACCCTATCTCGGGCTATTCTTTTGATTTATAAGGGATTTTGCCGATTTCGGCCTATTGGTTAAAAAATGA
GCTGATTTAACAAAAATTTAACGCGAATTTTAACAAAATATTAACGTTTACAATTTTATGGTGCACTCTC
AGTACAATCTGCTCTGATGCCGCATAGTTAAGCCAGCCCCGACACCCGCCAACACCCGCTGACGCGCCCT
GACGGGCTTGTCTGCTCCCGGCATCCGCTTACAGACAAGCTGTGACCGTCTCCGGGAGCTGCATGTGTCA
GAGGTTTTCACCGTCATCACCGAAACGCGCGAGACGAAAGGGCCTCGTGATACGCCTATTTTTATAGGTT
AATGTCATGATAATAATGGTTTCTTAGACGTCAGGTGGCACTTTTCGGGGAAATGTGCGCGGAACCCCTA
TTTGTTTATTTTTCTAAATACATTCAAATATGTATCCGCTCATGAGACAATAACCCTGATAAATGCTTCA
ATAATATTGAAAAAGGAAGAGTATGAGTATTCAACATTTCCGTGTCGCCCTTATTCCCTTTTTTGCGGCA
TTTTGCCTTCCTGTTTTTGCTCACCCAGAAACGCTGGTGAAAGTAAAAGATGCTGAAGATCAGTTGGGTG
CACGAGTGGGTTACATCGAACTGGATCTCAACAGCGGTAAGATCCTTGAGAGTTTTCGCCCCGAAGAACG
TTTTCCAATGATGAGCACTTTTAAAGTTCTGCTATGTGGCGCGGTATTATCCCGTATTGACGCCGGGCAA
GAGCAACTCGGTCGCCGCATACACTATTCTCAGAATGACTTGGTTGAGTACTCACCAGTCACAGAAAAGC
ATCTTACGGATGGCATGACAGTAAGAGAATTATGCAGTGCTGCCATAACCATGAGTGATAACACTGCGGC
CAACTTACTTCTGACAACGATCGGAGGACCGAAGGAGCTAACCGCTTTTTTGCACAACATGGGGGATCAT
GTAACTCGCCTTGATCGTTGGGAACCGGAGCTGAATGAAGCCATACCAAACGACGAGCGTGACACCACGA
TGCCTGTAGCAATGGCAACAACGTTGCGCAAACTATTAACTGGCGAACTACTTACTCTAGCTTCCCGGCA
ACAATTAATAGACTGGATGGAGGCGGATAAAGTTGCAGGACCACTTCTGCGCTCGGCCCTTCCGGCTGGC
TGGTTTATTGCTGATAAATCTGGAGCCGGTGAGCGTGGAAGCCGCGGTATCATTGCAGCACTGGGGCCAG
ATGGTAAGCCCTCCCGTATCGTAGTTATCTACACGACGGGGAGTCAGGCAACTATGGATGAACGAAATAG
ACAGATCGCTGAGATAGGTGCCTCACTGATTAAGCATTGGTAACTGTCAGACCAAGTTTACTCATATATA
CTTTAGATTGATTTAAAACTTCATTTTTAATTTAAAAGGATCTAGGTGAAGATCCTTTTTGATAATCTCA
TGACCAAAATCCCTTAACGTGAGTTTTCGTTCCACTGAGCGTCAGACCCCGTAGAAAAGATCAAAGGATC
TTCTTGAGATCCTTTTTTTCTGCGCGTAATCTGCTGCTTGCAAACAAAAAAACCACCGCTACCAGCGGTG
GTTTGTTTGCCGGATCAAGAGCTACCAACTCTTTTTCCGAAGGTAACTGGCTTCAGCAGAGCGCAGATAC
CAAATACTGTCCTTCTAGTGTAGCCGTAGTTAGGCCACCACTTCAAGAACTCTGTAGCACCGCCTACATA
CCTCGCTCTGCTAATCCTGTTACCAGTGGCTGCTGCCAGTGGCGATAAGTCGTGTCTTACCGGGTTGGAC
TCAAGACGATAGTTACCGGATAAGGCGCAGCGGTCGGGCTGAACGGGGGGTTCGTGCACACAGCCCAGCT
TGGAGCGAACGACCTACACCGAACTGAGATACCTACAGCGTGAGCTATGAGAAAGCGCCACGCTTCCCGA
AGGGAGAAAGGCGGACAGGTATCCGGTAAGCGGCAGGGTCGGAACAGGAGAGCGCACGAGGGAGCTTCCA
GGGGGAAACGCCTGGTATCTTTATAGTCCTGTCGGGTTTCGCCACCTCTGACTTGAGCGTCGATTTTTGT
GATGCTCGTCAGGGGGGCGGAGCCTATGGAAAAACGCCAGCAACGCGGCCTTTTTACGGTTCCTGGCCTT
TTGCTGGCCTTTTGCTCACATGT
