Features (pLannotate 1.2.2; 18 found; start..end, strand, type, name):
    165..1022    +  CDS            DNMT3A catalytic domain (fragment): catalytic domain of DNA methyltransferase 3A
   1098..2786    +  CDS            Cas9(N): N-terminal portion of Streptococcus pyogenes Cas9 (Zetsche et al., 2015)
   2787..3086    +  CDS            dnaE-N (fragment): DPO3A_SYNY3 - Experimental evidence at protein level: Swiss-Prot protein existence level 1. DNA polymerase III is a complex, multichain enzyme responsible for most of the replicative synthesis in bacteria. This DNA polymerase also exhibits 3' to 5' exonuclease activity. The alpha chain is the DNA polymerase (By similarity). From Synechocystis sp. (strain PCC 6803 / Kazusa).
   3105..3567    +  polyA_signal   hGH poly(A) signal: human growth hormone polyadenylation signal
   3576..3716    +  repeat_region  AAV2 ITR: inverted terminal repeat of adeno-associated virus serotype 2 inverted
   3721..3772    -  misc_feature   bom (fragment): basis of mobility region from pBR322
   3791..4246    +  rep_origin     f1 ori (sequence partly withheld): f1 bacteriophage origin of replication; arrow indicates direction of (+) strand synthesis
   4247..4296    -  misc_feature   bom (fragment): basis of mobility region from pBR322
   4398..4433    -  CDS            rop (fragment): Rop protein, which maintains plasmids at low copy number; rop
   4528..4632    +  promoter       AmpR promoter: bla
   4633..5493    +  CDS            AmpR: β-lactamase; bla; confers resistance to ampicillin, carbenicillin, and related antibiotics
   5664..6252    +  rep_origin     ori: high-copy-number ColE1/pMB1/pBR322/pUC origin of replication
   6325..6352    +  repeat_region  AAV2 ITR (fragment): inverted terminal repeat of adeno-associated virus serotype 2 inverted
   6381..6408    +  repeat_region  AAV2 ITR (fragment): inverted terminal repeat of adeno-associated virus serotype 2 inverted
   6462..6709    +  enhancer       CMV enhancer (fragment): human cytomegalovirus immediate early enhancer
   6711..6983    +  promoter       chicken β-actin promoter: No description available
   6984..7119    +  intron         hybrid intron (fragment): hybrid between chicken β-actin (CBA) and minute virus of mice (MMV) introns (Gray et al., 2011)
   7208..70      +  intron         chimeric intron (fragment) (across the origin): chimera between introns from chicken β-actin and rabbit β-globin
>Addgene plasmid #112212 | pAAV-CAG-NLS-DNMT3A-L-N-spC9-N-intein-hGH | addgene full sequence | sequence record 217572 | Addgene NGS Result
CTTCTGGCGTGTGACCGGCGGCTCTAGAGCCTCTGCTAACCATGTTCATGCCTTCTTCTTTTTCCTACAG
CTCCTGGGCAACGTGCTGGTTATTGTGCTGTCTCATCATTTTGGCAAAGAATTACCGGTCCACCATGCCG
AAGAAAAAGCGCAAGGTCGGTTCTCCAGCTGAGAAGAGGAAGCCCATCCGGGTGCTGTCTCTCTTTGATG
GAATCGCTACAGGGCTCCTGGTGCTGAAGGACTTGGGCATTCAGGTGGACCGCTACATTGCCTCGGAGGT
GTGTGAGGACTCCATCACGGTGGGCATGGTGCGGCACCAGGGGAAGATCATGTACGTCGGGGACGTCCGC
AGCGTCACACAGAAGCATATCCAGGAGTGGGGCCCATTCGATCTGGTGATTGGGGGCAGTCCCTGCAATG
ACCTCTCCATCGTCAACCCTGCTCGCAAGGGCCTCTACGAGGGCACTGGCCGGCTCTTCTTTGAGTTCTA
CCGCCTCCTGCATGATGCGCGGCCCAAGGAGGGAGATGATCGCCCCTTCTTCTGGCTCTTTGAGAATGTG
GTGGCCATGGGCGTTAGTGACAAGAGGGACATCTCGCGATTTCTCGAGTCCAACCCTGTGATGATTGATG
CCAAAGAAGTGTCAGCTGCACACAGGGCCCGCTACTTCTGGGGTAACCTTCCCGGTATGAACAGGCCGTT
GGCATCCACTGTGAATGATAAGCTGGAGCTGCAGGAGTGTCTGGAGCATGGCAGGATAGCCAAGTTCAGC
AAAGTGAGGACCATTACTACGAGGTCAAACTCCATAAAGCAGGGCAAAGACCAGCATTTTCCTGTCTTCA
TGAATGAGAAAGAGGACATCTTATGGTGCACTGAAATGGAAAGGGTATTTGGTTTCCCAGTCCACTATAC
TGACGTCTCCAACATGAGCCGCTTGGCGAGGCAGAGACTGCTGGGCCGGTCATGGAGCGTGCCAGTCATC
CGCCACCTCTTCGCTCCGCTGAAGGAGTATTTTGCGTGTGTGAGCGGCAGCGAGACCCCCGGTACCAGCG
AGAGCGCCACCCCCGAGAGCGACAAGAAATACTCTATTGGACTGGCTATCGGGACAAACTCCGTTGGCTG
GGCCGTCATAACCGACGAGTATAAGGTGCCAAGCAAGAAATTCAAGGTGCTGGGTAATACTGACCGCCAT
TCAATCAAGAAGAACCTGATCGGAGCACTCCTCTTCGACTCCGGTGAAACCGCTGAAGCTACTCGGCTGA
AGCGGACCGCAAGGCGGAGATACACCCGCCGCAAGAATCGGATATGTTATCTGCAAGAGATCTTCAGCAA
CGAGATGGCCAAGGTGGACGACAGCTTCTTCCACAGACTGGAAGAGTCCTTCCTGGTGGAAGAGGATAAG
AAGCACGAGCGGCACCCCATCTTCGGCAACATCGTGGACGAGGTGGCCTACCACGAGAAGTACCCCACCA
TCTACCACCTGAGAAAGAAACTGGTGGACAGCACCGACAAGGCCGACCTGCGGCTGATCTATCTGGCCCT
GGCCCACATGATCAAGTTCCGGGGCCACTTCCTGATCGAGGGCGACCTGAACCCCGACAACAGCGACGTG
GACAAGCTGTTCATCCAGCTGGTGCAGACCTACAACCAGCTGTTCGAGGAAAACCCCATCAACGCCAGCG
GCGTGGACGCCAAGGCCATCCTGTCTGCCAGACTGAGCAAGAGCAGACGGCTGGAAAATCTGATCGCCCA
GCTGCCCGGCGAGAAGAAGAATGGCCTGTTCGGAAACCTGATTGCCCTGAGCCTGGGCCTGACCCCCAAC
TTCAAGAGCAACTTCGACCTGGCCGAGGATGCCAAACTGCAGCTGAGCAAGGACACCTACGACGACGACC
TGGACAACCTGCTGGCCCAGATCGGCGACCAGTACGCCGACCTGTTTCTGGCCGCCAAGAACCTGTCCGA
CGCCATCCTGCTGAGCGACATCCTGAGAGTGAACACCGAGATCACCAAGGCCCCCCTGAGCGCCTCTATG
ATCAAGAGATACGACGAGCACCACCAGGACCTGACCCTGCTGAAAGCTCTCGTGCGGCAGCAGCTGCCTG
AGAAGTACAAAGAGATTTTCTTCGACCAGAGCAAGAACGGCTACGCCGGCTACATTGACGGCGGAGCCAG
CCAGGAAGAGTTCTACAAGTTCATCAAGCCCATCCTGGAAAAGATGGACGGCACCGAGGAACTGCTCGTG
AAGCTGAACAGAGAGGACCTGCTGCGGAAGCAGCGGACCTTCGACAACGGCAGCATCCCCCACCAGATCC
ACCTGGGAGAGCTGCACGCCATTCTGCGGCGGCAGGAAGATTTTTACCCATTCCTGAAGGACAACCGGGA
AAAGATCGAGAAGATCCTGACCTTCCGCATCCCCTACTACGTGGGCCCTCTGGCCAGGGGAAACAGCAGA
TTCGCCTGGATGACCAGAAAGAGCGAGGAAACCATCACCCCCTGGAACTTCGAGGAAGTGGTGGACAAGG
GCGCTTCCGCCCAGAGCTTCATCGAGCGGATGACCAACTTCGATAAGAACCTGCCCAACGAGAAGGTGCT
GCCCAAGCACAGCCTGCTGTACGAGTACTTCACCGTGTATAACGAGCTGACCAAAGTGAAATACGTGACC
GAGGGAATGAGAAAGCCCGCCTTCCTGAGCGGCGAGCAGAAAAAGGCCATCGTGGACCTGCTGTTCAAGA
CCAACCGGAAAGTGACCGTGAAGCAGCTGAAAGAGGACTACTTCAAGAAAATCGAGTGCCTGTCTTATGA
GACAGAGATCCTCACGGTTGAATATGGTTTGCTCCCGATCGGAAAGATTGTAGAGAAGAGGATCGAGTGT
ACTGTCTATTCCGTTGATAACAACGGTAACATCTATACTCAGCCTGTTGCTCAATGGCATGACAGGGGCG
AGCAGGAAGTATTCGAATACTGCCTCGAAGATGGGAGTCTGATCCGGGCGACAAAGGACCATAAGTTTAT
GACAGTTGACGGCCAAATGCTCCCCATCGACGAGATATTTGAAAGAGAACTTGATTTGATGCGAGTTGAC
AACCTGCCTAATTAAGAATTCTACGGGTGGCATCCCTGTGACCCCTCCCCAGTGCCTCTCCTGGCCCTGG
AAGTTGCCACTCCAGTGCCCACCAGCCTTGTCCTAATAAAATTAAGTTGCATCATTTTGTCTGACTAGGT
GTCCTTCTATAATATTATGGGGTGGAGGGGGGTGGTATGGAGCAAGGGGCAAGTTGGGAAGACAACCTGT
AGGGCCTGCGGGGTCTATTGGGAACCAAGCTGGAGTGCAGTGGCACAATCTTGGCTCACTGCAATCTCCG
CCTCCTGGGTTCAAGCGATTCTCCTGCCTCAGCCTCCCGAGTTGTTGGGATTCCAGGCATGCATGACCAG
GCTCAGCTAATTTTTGTTTTTTTGGTAGAGACGGGGTTTCACCATATTGGCCAGGCTGGTCTCCAACTCC
TAATCTCAGGTGATCTACCCACCTTGGCCTCCCAAATTGCTGGGATTACAGGCGTGAACCACTGCTCGCG
GCCGCAGGAACCCCTAGTGATGGAGTTGGCCACTCCCTCTCTGCGCGCTCGCTCGCTCACTGAGGCCGGG
CGACCAAAGGTCGCCCGACGCCCGGGCTTTGCCCGGGCGGCCTCAGTGAGCGAGCGAGCGCGCAGCTGCC
TGCAGGGGCGCCTGATGCGGTATTTTCTCCTTACGCATCTGTGCGGTATTTCACACCGCATA
[95 nt withheld, positions 3773-3867]
T
[46 nt withheld, positions 3869-3914]
C
[141 nt withheld, positions 3916-4056]
CCTTTGACGTTGGAGTCCACGTTCTTT
[37 nt withheld, positions 4084-4120]
ACTCTATCTCGGGCTATTCTTTTGATTTATAAGGGATTTTGCCGATTTCGGTCTATTGGTTAAAAAATGA
GCTGATTTAACAAAAATTTAACGCGAATTTTAACAAAATATTAACGTTTACAATTTTATGGTGCACTCTC
AGTACAATCTGCTCTGATGCCGCATAGTTAAGCCAGCCCCGACACCCGCCAACACCCGCTGACGCGCCCT
GACGGGCTTGTCTGCTCCCGGCATCCGCTTACAGACAAGCTGTGACCGTCTCCGGGAGCTGCATGTGTCA
GAGGTTTTCACCGTCATCACCGAAACGCGCGAGACGAAAGGGCCTCGTGATACGCCTATTTTTATAGGTT
AATGTCATGATAATAATGGTTTCTTAGACGTCAGGTGGCACTTTTCGGGGAAATGTGCGCGGAACCCCTA
TTTGTTTATTTTTCTAAATACATTCAAATATGTATCCGCTCATGAGACAATAACCCTGATAAATGCTTCA
ATAATATTGAAAAAGGAAGAGTATGAGTATTCAACATTTCCGTGTCGCCCTTATTCCCTTTTTTGCGGCA
TTTTGCCTTCCTGTTTTTGCTCACCCAGAAACGCTGGTGAAAGTAAAAGATGCTGAAGATCAGTTGGGTG
CACGAGTGGGTTACATCGAACTGGATCTCAACAGCGGTAAGATCCTTGAGAGTTTTCGCCCCGAAGAACG
TTTTCCAATGATGAGCACTTTTAAAGTTCTGCTATGTGGCGCGGTATTATCCCGTATTGACGCCGGGCAA
GAGCAACTCGGTCGCCGCATACACTATTCTCAGAATGACTTGGTTGAGTACTCACCAGTCACAGAAAAGC
ATCTTACGGATGGCATGACAGTAAGAGAATTATGCAGTGCTGCCATAACCATGAGTGATAACACTGCGGC
CAACTTACTTCTGACAACGATCGGAGGACCGAAGGAGCTAACCGCTTTTTTGCACAACATGGGGGATCAT
GTAACTCGCCTTGATCGTTGGGAACCGGAGCTGAATGAAGCCATACCAAACGACGAGCGTGACACCACGA
TGCCTGTAGCAATGGCAACAACGTTGCGCAAACTATTAACTGGCGAACTACTTACTCTAGCTTCCCGGCA
ACAATTAATAGACTGGATGGAGGCGGATAAAGTTGCAGGACCACTTCTGCGCTCGGCCCTTCCGGCTGGC
TGGTTTATTGCTGATAAATCTGGAGCCGGTGAGCGTGGAAGCCGCGGTATCATTGCAGCACTGGGGCCAG
ATGGTAAGCCCTCCCGTATCGTAGTTATCTACACGACGGGGAGTCAGGCAACTATGGATGAACGAAATAG
ACAGATCGCTGAGATAGGTGCCTCACTGATTAAGCATTGGTAACTGTCAGACCAAGTTTACTCATATATA
CTTTAGATTGATTTAAAACTTCATTTTTAATTTAAAAGGATCTAGGTGAAGATCCTTTTTGATAATCTCA
TGACCAAAATCCCTTAACGTGAGTTTTCGTTCCACTGAGCGTCAGACCCCGTAGAAAAGATCAAAGGATC
TTCTTGAGATCCTTTTTTTCTGCGCGTAATCTGCTGCTTGCAAACAAAAAAACCACCGCTACCAGCGGTG
GTTTGTTTGCCGGATCAAGAGCTACCAACTCTTTTTCCGAAGGTAACTGGCTTCAGCAGAGCGCAGATAC
CAAATACTGTTCTTCTAGTGTAGCCGTAGTTAGGCCACCACTTCAAGAACTCTGTAGCACCGCCTACATA
CCTCGCTCTGCTAATCCTGTTACCAGTGGCTGCTGCCAGTGGCGATAAGTCGTGTCTTACCGGGTTGGAC
TCAAGACGATAGTTACCGGATAAGGCGCAGCGGTCGGGCTGAACGGGGGGTTCGTGCACACAGCCCAGCT
TGGAGCGAACGACCTACACCGAACTGAGATACCTACAGCGTGAGCTATGAGAAAGCGCCACGCTTCCCGA
AGGGAGAAAGGCGGACAGGTATCCGGTAAGCGGCAGGGTCGGAACAGGAGAGCGCACGAGGGAGCTTCCA
GGGGGAAACGCCTGGTATCTTTATAGTCCTGTCGGGTTTCGCCACCTCTGACTTGAGCGTCGATTTTTGT
GATGCTCGTCAGGGGGGCGGAGCCTATGGAAAAACGCCAGCAACGCGGCCTTTTTACGGTTCCTGGCCTT
TTGCTGGCCTTTTGCTCACATGTCCTGCAGGCAGCTGCGCGCTCGCTCGCTCACTGAGGCCGCCCGGGCG
TCGGGCGACCTTTGGTCGCCCGGCCTCAGTGAGCGAGCGAGCGCGCAGAGAGGGAGTGGCCAACTCCATC
ACTAGGGGTTCCTGCGGCCTCTAGAAAGCTTCATTGACGTCAATAATGACGTATGTTCCCATAGTAACGC
CAATAGGGACTTTCCATTGACGTCAATGGGTGGAGTATTTACGGTAAACTGCCCACTTGGCAGTACATCA
AGTGTATCATATGCCAAGTACGCCCCCTATTGACGTCAATGACGGTAAATGGCCCGCCTGGCATTATGCC
CAGTACATGACCTTATGGGACTTTCCTACTTGGCAGTACATCTACGTATTAGTCATCGCTATTACCATGG
TCGAGGTGAGCCCCACGTTCTGCTTCACTCTCCCCATCTCCCCCCCCTCCCCACCCCCAATTTTGTATTT
ATTTATTTTTTAATTATTTTGTGCAGCGATGGGGGCGGGGGGGGGGGNNNNNNNNAGGCGGGGCGGGGCG
GGGCGAGGGGCGGGGCGGGGCGAGGCGGAGAGGTGCGGCGGCAGCCAATCAGAGCGGCGCGCTCCGAAAG
TTTCCTTTTATGGCGAGGCGGCGGCGGCGGCGGCCCTATAAAAAGCGAAGCGCGCGGCGGGCGGGAGTCG
CTGCGCGCTGCCTTCGCCCCGTGCCCCGCTCCGCCGCCGCCTCGCGCCGCCCGCCCCGGCTCTGACTGAC
CGCGTTACTCCCACAGGTGAGCGGGCGGGACGGCCCTTCTCCTCCGGGCTGTAATTAGCGCTTGGTTTAA
TGACGGCTTGTTTCTTTTCTGTGGCTGCGTGAAAGCCTTGAGGGGCTCCGGGAGGGCCCTTTGTGCGGGG
GGAGCGGCTCGGGGCTGTCCGCGGGGGGACGGCTGCCTTCGGGGGGGACGGGGCAGGGCGGGGTTCGG
